>Addgene plasmid #126307 | pGWB14-LYX089 | addgene full sequence | sequence record 246968 | Addgene NGS Result
TCGGTCTTGCCTTGCTCGTCGGTGATGTACTTCACCAGCTCCGCGAAGTCGCTCTTCTTGATGGAGCGCA
TGGGGACGTGCTTGGCAATCACGCGCACCCCCCGGCCGTTTTAGCGGCTAAAAAAGTCATGGCTCTGCCC
TCGGGCGGACCACGCCCATCATGACCTTGCCAAGCTCGTCCTGCTTCTCTTCGATCTTCGCCAGCAGGGC
GAGGATCGTGGCATCACCGAACCGCGCCGTGCGCGGGTCGTCGGTGAGCCAGAGTTTCAGCAGGCCGCCC
AGGCGGCCCAGGTCGCCATTGATGCGGGCCAGCTCGCGGACGTGCTCATAGTCCACGACGCCCGTGATTT
TGTAGCCCTGGCCGACGGCCAGCAGGTAGGCCGACAGGCTCATGCCGGCCGCCGCCGCCTTTTCCTCAAT
CGCTCTTCGTTCGTCTGGAAGGCAGTACACCTTGATAGGTGGGCTGCCCTTCCTGGTTGGCTTGGTTTCA
TCAGCCATCCGCTTGCCCTCATCTGTTACGCCGGCGGTAGCCGGCCAGCCTCGCAGAGCAGGATTCCCGT
TGAGCACCGCCAGGTGCGAATAAGGGACAGTGAAGAAGGAACACCCGCTCGCGGGTGGGCCTACTTCACC
TATCCTGCCCGGCTGACGCCGTTGGATACACCAAGGAAAGTCTACACGAACCCTTTGGCAAAATCCTGTA
TATCGTGCGAAAAAGGATGGATATACCGAAAAAATCGCTATAATGACCCCGAAGCAGGGTTATGCAGCGG
AAAAGCGCCACGCTTCCCGAAGGGAGAAAGGCGGACAGGTATCCGGTAAGCGGCAGGGTCGGAACAGGAG
AGCGCACGAGGGAGCTTCCAGGGGGAAACGCCTGGTATCTTTATAGTCCTGTCGGGTTTCGCCACCTCTG
ACTTGAGCGTCGATTTTTGTGATGCTCGTCAGGGGGGCGGAGCCTATGGAAAAACGCCAGCAACGCGGCC
TTTTTACGGTTCCTGGCCTTTTGCTGGCCTTTTGCTCACATGTTCTTTCCTGCGTTATCCCCTGATTCTG
TGGATAACCGTATTACCGCCTTTGAGTGAGCTGATACCGCTCGCCGCAGCCGAACGACCGAGCGCAGCGA
GTCAGTGAGCGAGGAAGCGGAAGAGCGCCAGAAGGCCGCCAGAGAGGCCGAGCGCGGCCGTGAGGCTTGG
ACGCTAGGGCAGGGCATGAAAAAGCCCGTAGCGGGCTGCTACGGGCGTCTGACGCGGTGGAAAGGGGGAG
GGGATGTTGTCTACATGGCTCTGCTGTAGTGAGTGGGTTGCGCTCCGGCAGCGGTCCTGATCAATCGTCA
CCCTTTCTCGGTCCTTCAACGTTCCTGACAACGAGCCTCCTTTTCGCCAATCCATCGACAATCACCGCGA
GTCCCTGCTCGAACGCTGCGTCCGGACCGGCTTCGTCGAAGGCGTCTATCGCGGCCCGCAACAGCGGCGA
GAGCGGAGCCTGTTCAACGGTGCCGCCGCGCTCGCCGGCATCGCTGTCGCCGGCCTGCTCCTCAAGCACG
GCCCCAACAGTGAAGTAGCTGATTGTCATCAGCGCATTGACGGCGTCCCCGGCCGAAAAACCCGCCTCGC
AGAGGAAGCGAAGCTGCGCGTCGGCCGTTTCCATCTGCGGTGCGCCCGGTCGCGTGCCGGCATGGATGCG
CGCGCCATCGCGGTAGGCGAGCAGCGCCTGCCTGAAGCTGCGGGCATTCCCGATCAGAAATGAGCGCCAG
TCGTCGTCGGCTCTCGGCACCGAATGCGTATGATTCTCCGCCAGCATGGCTTCGGCCAGTGCGTCGAGCA
GCGCCCGCTTGTTCCTGAAGTGCCAGTAAAGCGCCGGCTGCTGAACCCCCAACCGTTCCGCCAGTTTGCG
TGTCGTCAGACCGTCTACGCCGACCTCGTTCAACAGGTCCAGGGCGGCACGGATCACTGTATTCGGCTGC
AACTTTGTCATGCTTGACACTTTATCACTGATAAACATAATATGTCCACCAACTTATCAGTGATAAAGAA
TCCGCGCGTTCAATCGGACCAGCGGAGGCTGGTCCGGAGGCCAGACGTGAAACCCAACATACCCCTGATC
GTAATTCTGAGCACTGTCGCGCTCGACGCTGTCGGCATCGGCCTGATTATGCCGGTGCTGCCGGGCCTCC
TGCGCGATCTGGTTCACTCGAACGACGTCACCGCCCACTATGGCATTCTGCTGGCGCTGTATGCGTTGGT
GCAATTTGCCTGCGCACCTGTGCTGGGCGCGCTGTCGGATCGTTTCGGGCGGCGGCCAATCTTGCTCGTC
TCGCTGGCCGGCGCCAGATCTGGGGAACCCTGTGGTTGGCATGCACATACAAATGGACGAACGGATAAAC
CTTTTCACGCCCTTTTAAATATCCGATTATTCTAATAAACGCTCTTTTCTCTTAGGTTTACCCGCCAATA
TATCCTGTCAAACACTGATAGTTTAAACGTTGCGATTAAGAATTCGAGCTCGGTACCCCCCTACTCCAAA
AATGTCAAAGATACAGTCTCAGAAGACCAAAGGGCTATTGAGACTTTTCAACAAAGGGTAATTTCGGGAA
ACCTCCTCGGATTCCATTGCCCAGCTATCTGTCACTTCATCGAAAGGACAGTAGAAAAGGAAGGTGGCTC
CTACAAATGCCATCATTGCGATAAAGGAAAGGCTATCATTCAAGATGCCTCTGCCGACAGTGGTCCCAAA
GATGGACCCCCACCCACGAGGAGCATCGTGGAAAAAGAAGACGTTCCAACCACGTCTTCAAAGCAAGTGG
ATTGATGTGACATCTCCACTGACGTAAGGGATGACGCACAATCCCACTATCCTTCGCAAGACCCTTCCTC
TATATAAGGAAGTTCATTTCATTTGGAGAGGACAGCCCAAGCTTCGACTCTAGAGGATCCCCTTAAATCG
ATATGGAACGAGCTATACAAGGAAACGACGCTAGGGAACAAGCTAACAGTGAACGTTGGGATGGAGGATC
AGGAGGTACCACTTCTCCCTTCAAACTTCCTGACGAAAGTCCGAGTTGGACTGAGTGGCGGCTACATAAC
GATGAGACGAATTCGAATCAAGATAATCCCCTTGGTTTCAAGGAAAGCTGGGGTTTCGGGAAAGTTGTAT
TTAAGAGATATCTCAGATACGACAGGACGGAAGCTTCACTGCACAGAGTCCTTGGATCTTGGACGGGAGA
TTCGGTTAACTATGCAGCATCTCGATTTTTCGGTTTCGACCAGATCGGATGTACCTATAGTATTCGGTTT
CGAGGAGTTAGTATCACCGTTTCTGGAGGGTCTCGAACTCTTCAGCATCTCTGTGAGATGGCAATTCGGT
CTAAGCAAGAACTGCTACAGCTTGCCCCAATCGAAGTGGAAAGTAATGTATCAAGAGGATGCCCTGAAGG
TACTCAAACCTTCGAAAAAGAAAGCGAGTAAGTCGAGGGCGAGCTCGAATTCGGTACGCTGAAATCACCA
GTCTCTCTCTACAAATCTATCTCTCTCTATTTTCTCCATAAATAATGTGTGAGTAGTTTCCCGATAAGGG
AAATTAGGGTTCTTATAGGGTTTCGCTCATGTGTTGAGCATATAAGAAACCCTTAGTATGTATTTGTATT
TGTAAAATACTTCTATCAATAAAATTTCTAATTCCTAAAACCAAAATCCAGTACTAAAATCCAGATCTCC
CTGCAGGTCCCCAGATTAGCCTTTTCAATTTCAGAAAGAATGCTAACCCACAGATGGTTAGAGAGGCTTA
CGCAGCAGGTCTCATCAAGACGATCTACCCGAGCAATAATCTCCAGGAAATCAAATACCTTCCCAAGAAG
GTTAAAGATGCAGTCAAAAGATTCAGGACTAACTGCATCAAGAACACAGAGAAAGATATATTTCTCAAGA
TCAGAAGTACTATTCCAGTATGGACGATTCAAGGCTTGCTTCACAAACCAAGGCAAGTAATAGAGATTGG
AGTCTCTAAAAAGGTAGTTCCCACTGAATCAAAGGCCATGGAGTCAAAGATTCAAATAGAGGACCTAACA
GAACTCGCCGTAAAGACTGGCGAACAGTTCATACAGAGTCTCTTACGACTCAATGACAAGAAGAAAATCT
TCGTCAACATGGTGGAGCACGACACACTTGTCTACTCCAAAAATATCAAAGATACAGTCTCAGAAGACCA
AAGGGCAATTGAGACTTTTCAACAAAGGGTAATATCCGGAAACCTCCTCGGATTCCATTGCCCAGCTATC
TGTCACTTTATTGTGAAGATAGTGGAAAAGGAAGGTGGCTCCTACAAATGCCATCATTGCGATAAAGGAA
AGGCCATCGTTGAAGATGCCTCTGCCGACAGTGGTCCCAAAGATGGACCCCCACCCACGAGGAGCATCGT
GGAAAAAGAAGACGTTCCAACCACGTCTTCAAAGCAAGTGGATTGATGTGATATCTCCACTGACGTAAGG
GATGACGCACAATCCCACTATCCTTCGCAAGACCCTTCCTCTATATAAGGAAGTTCATTTCATTTGGAGA
GAACACGGGGGACAAGTTTGTACAAAAAAGCAGGCTCCACCACTAGTATGCTTGCTGTGTCATCTTTGAG
TAACACAAGGAACAAAGATGAAAGGGGTAACGAGATGGAAAGTTTCACGATCGGAGGAGGTGACGATTTT
CCAGATTTTATGGGTGAGAATTTGCTCGACGGTATTGATTTTGATGACCTTTTTGTTGGGATCAATGACG
GAGATTTGCTAGCTGATTTGGAGATGGACGCTGAGATTTTTGCTGAATTTTCAGTTAGTAGTGGCGATGA
ATCTGACGTGAACAACTATAATATCTCTACTCCTACTACTATAAAAAATGTTGAACAAGAGAGTTGTTTA
AGAAAAGAAGTGGAAAAGGCATCATCAGTTTCAGCTTCGGATCTTGGTTCGGGGTTAACGAGCCCAAATT
ATCAGGGAGAAGAAATTGTTAGTCAAAAGAGTGAAGAATCTGCTCCACCAGTGAATCAGAATCCTGTGCA
TAAAGAAAGTGATAAAGGCAAAAAGTCATCTGCTCAATCCAAGAATAATCCTCAAGGGAAGAGGAAAGTT
AAGGTGGATTGGACGCCAGAATTGCACAGGAGATTTGTACAAGCAGTAGAGCAGCTAGGTATAGATAAGG
CAGTCCCATCTAGAATTTTGGAAATTATGGGAATCGATTGTCTCACTCGCCATAACATTGCCAGCCATCT
CCAGAAATATCGATCCCATAGGAAGCATTTACTTGCAAGAGAAGCGGAGGCGGCGAGCTGGAGTCAAAGA
AGGCAAATCTACGGCGGTGCAGCAGGCGGAGGGGGAGGAGGAAAGAAAGAGATGAACCCATGGCCTGCGC
CGACTATTGGCTTTCCTCCTCCTCCTCAGATGGCAACTCCAATGCCTCATTTTAGACCCTTACATGTATG
GGGTCATCCATCTTTCGAACAATCATATATGCACATGTGGCCTAAGCATTTAGCACCTTCACCTTCTCCT
CACCAGCATCCATCGCCAGTTTGGCCACCTGCTGTTCATCCTCCTCCTCATCTTCATCCTGAACCACCTG
CAGATCCTTCTTTTTGGCATCCACATCATCAACCGGTACCAAATTCTCTTACCCCAGGAACTACTTACTT
TCCAGCACCTATAGCACCAACGAGATATCCTGTTCCTCATCCAGTCCCAGGCATTCCATCCCCTGCCGCC
ATGTACAAAGTAGACCCCGGCATTGGCGTTCGAACTGTCGTCGCCGGAGCTGGACAACCACTTCCTAAAC
CTCCTTGTGGCTTTCATCCTTCAAAGGAGAGCATAGATGCGGCTATTGGAGATGTTTTATCAAAGCCATG
GCTGCCACTTCCCCTCGGACTGAAACCTCCCGCTGTGGACAGTGTGTTGGGAGAATTACAACGTCAAGGG
GTACCTAAAATACCACCAACTTGTGCACCCGGGGACCCAGCTTTCTTGTACAAAGTGGTTGATAACAGCG
GGTTAATTAACATCTTTTACCCATACGATGTTCCTGACTATGCGGGCTATCCCTATGACGTCCCGGACTA
TGCAGGATCCTATCCATATGACGTTCCAGATTACGCTGCTCAGTGCAGCGCTTAGAGCTCGAATTTCCCC
GATCGTTCAAACATTTGGCAATAAAGTTTCTTAAGATTGAATCCTGTTGCCGGTCTTGCGATGATTATCA
TATAATTTCTGTTGAATTACGTTAAGCATGTAATAATTAACATGTAATGCATGACGTTATTTATGAGATG
GGTTTTTATGATTAGAGTCCCGCAATTATACATTTAATACGCGATAGAAAACAAAATATAGCGCGCAAAC
TAGGATAAATTATCGCGCGCGGTGTCATCTATGTTACTAGATCGGGAATTAGCTTCATCAACGCAAGACA
TGCGCACGACCGTCTGACAGGAGAGGAATTTCCGACGAGCACAGAAAGGACTTGCTCTTGGACGTAGGCC
TATTTCTCAGGCACATGTATCAAGTGTTCGGACGTGGGTTTTCGATGGTGTATCAGCCGCCGCCAACTGG
GAGATGAGGAGGCTTTCTTGGGGGGCAGTCAGCAGTTCATTTCACAAGACAGAGGAACTTGTAAGGAGAT
GCACTGATTTATCTTGGCGCAAACCAGCAGGACGAATTAGTGGGAATAGCCCGCGAATATCTAAGTTATG
CCTGTCGGCATGAGCAGAAACTTCCAATTCGAAACAGTTTGGAGAGGTTGTTTTTGGGCATACCTTTTGT
TAGTCAGCCTCTCGATTGCTCATCGTCATTACACAGTACCGAAGTTTGATCGATCTAGTAACATAGATGA
CACCGCGCGCGATAATTTATCCTAGTTTGCGCGCTATATTTTGTTTTCTATCGCGTATTAAATGTATAAT
TGCGGGACTCTAATCATAAAAACCCATCTCATAAATAACGTCATGCATTACATGTTAATTATTACATGCT
TAACGTAATTCAACAGAAATTATATGATAATCATCGCAAGACCGGCAACAGGATTCAATCTTAAGAAACT
TTATTGCCAAATGTTTGAACGATCTGCTTCGACGCACTCCTTCTTTACTCCACCATCTCGTCCTTATTGA
AAACGTGGGTAGCACCAAAACGAATCAAGTCGCTGGAACTGAAGTTACCAATCACGCTGGATGATTTGCC
AGTTGGATTAATCTTGCCTTTCCCCGCATGAATAATATTGATGAATGCATGCGTGAGGGGTATTTCGATT
TTGGCAATAGCTGCAATTGCCGCGACATCCTCCAACGAGCATAATTCTTCAGAAAAATAGCGATGTTCCA
TGTTGTCAGGGCATGCATGATGCACGTTATGAGGTGACGGTGCTAGGCAGTATTCCCTCAAAGTTTCATA
GTCAGTATCATATTCATCATTGCATTCCTGCAAGAGAGAATTGAGACGCAATCCACACGCTGCGGCAACC
TTCCGGCGTTCGTGGTCTATTTGCTCTTGGACGTTGCAAACGTAAGTGTTGGATCCCGGTCGGCATCTAC
TCTATTCCTTTGCCCTCGGACGAGTGCTGGGGCGTCGGTTTCCACTATCGGCGAGTACTTCTACACAGCC
ATCGGTCCAGACGGCCGCGCTTCTGCGGGCGATTTGTGTACGCCCGACAGTCCCGGCTCCGGATCGGACG
ATTGCGTCGCATCGACCCTGCGCCCAAGCTGCATCATCGAAATTGCCGTCAACCAAGCTCTGATAGAGTT
GGTCAAGACCAATGCGGAGCATATACGCCCGGAGCCGCGGCGATCCTGCAAGCTCCGGATGCCTCCGCTC
GAAGTAGCGCGTCTGCTGCTCCATACAAGCCAACCACGGCCTCCAGAAGAAGATGTTGGCGACCTCGTAT
TGGGAATCCCCGAACATCGCCTCGCTCCAGTCAATGACCGCTGTTATGCGGCCATTGTCCGTCAGGACAT
TGTTGGAGCCGAAATCCGCGTGCACGAGGTGCCGGACTTCGGGGCAGTCCTCGGCCCAAAGCATCAGCTC
ATCGAGAGCCTGCGCGACGGACGCACTGACGGTGTCGTCCATCACAGTTTGCCAGTGATACACATGGGGA
TCAGCAATCGCGCATATGAAATCACGCCATGTAGTGTATTGACCGATTCCTTGCGGTCCGAATGGGCCGA
ACCCGCTCGTCTGGCTAAGATCGGCCGCAGCGATCGCATCCATGGCCTCCGCGACCGGCTGCAGAACAGC
GGGCAGTTCGGTTTCAGGCAGGTCTTGCAACGTGACACCCTGTGCACGGCGGGAGATGCAATAGGTCAGG
CTCTCGCTGAATTCCCCAATGTCAAGCACTTCCGGAATCGGGAGCGCGGCCGATGCAAAGTGCCGATAAA
CATAACGATCTTTGTAGAAACCATCGGCGCAGCTATTTACCCGCAGGACATATCCACGCCCTCCTACATC
GAAGCTGAAAGCACGAGATTCTTCGCCCTCCGAGAGCTGCATCAGGTCGGAGACGCTGTCGAACTTTTCG
ATCAGAAACTTCTCGACAGACGTCGCGGTGAGTTCAGGCTTTTTCATATCGGGGTCGTCCTCTCCAAATG
AAATGAACTTCCTTATATAGAGGAAGGGTCTTGCGAAGGATAGTGGGATTGTGCGTCATCCCTTACGTCA
GTGGAGATATCACATCAATCCACTTGCTTTGAAGACGTGGTTGGAACGTCTTCTTTTTCCACGATGCTCC
TCGTGGGTGGGGGTCCATCTTTGGGACCACTGTCGGCAGAGGCATCTTGAACGATAGCCTTTCCTTTATC
GCAATGATGGCATTTGTAGGTGCCACCTTCCTTTTCTACTGTCCTTTTGATGAAGTGACAGATAGCTGGG
CAATGGAATCCGAGGAGGTTTCCCGATATTACCCTTTGTTGAAAAGTCTCAATAGCCCTTTGGTCTTCTG
AGACTGTATCTTTGATATTCTTGGAGTAGACGAGAGTGTCGTGCTCCACCATGTTGACGGATCTCTAGGA
CGCGTCGACGCGTCGACGCGTCGACGCGTCGACGCGTCCTAGAAGCTAATTCACTGGCCGTCGTTTTACA
ACGTCGTGACTGGGAAAACCCTGGCGTTACCCAACTTAATCGCCTTGCAGCACATCCCCCTTTCGCCAGC
TGGCGTAATAGCGAAGAGGCCCGCACCGATCGCCCTTCCCAACAGTTGCGCAGCCTGAATG
[44 nt withheld, positions 9232-9275]
C
[141 nt withheld, positions 9277-9417]
CCTTTGACGTTGGAGTCCACGTTCTTT
[37 nt withheld, positions 9445-9481]
ACCCTATCTCGGGCTATTCTTTTGATTTATAAGGGATTTTGCCGATTTCGGAACCACCATCAAACAGGAT
TTTCGCCTGCTGGGGCAAACCAGCGTGGACCGCTTGCTGCAACTCTCTCAGGGCCAGGCGGTGAAGGGCA
ATCAGCTGTTGCCCGTCTCACTGGTGAAAAGAAAAACCACCCCAGTACATTAAAAACGTCCGCAATGTGT
TATTAAGTTGTCTAAGCGTCAATTTGTTTACACCACAATATATCCTGCCACCAGCCAGCCAACAGCTCCC
CGACCGGCAGCTCGGCACAAAATCACCACTCGATACAGGCAGCCCATCAGTCCGGGACGGCGTCAGCGGG
AGAGCCGTTGTAAGGCGGCAGACTTTGCTCATGTTACCGATGCTATTCGGAAGAACGGCAACTAAGCTGC
CGGGTTTGAAACACGGATGATCTCGCGGAGGGTAGCATGTTGATTGTAACGATGACAGAGCGTTGCTGCC
TGTGATCAAATATCATCTCCCTCGCAGAGATCCGAATTATCAGCCTTCTTATTCATTTCTCGCTTAACCG
TGACAGGCTGTCGATCTTGAGAACTATGCCGACATAATAGGAAATCGCTGGATAAAGCCGCTGAGGAAGC
TGAGTGGCGCTATTTCTTTAGAAGTGAACGTTGACGATATCAACTCCCCTATCCATTGCTCACCGAATGG
TACAGGTCGGGGACCCGAAGTTCCGACTGTCGGCCTGATGCATCCCCGGCTGATCGACCCCAGATCTGGG
GCTGAGAAAGCCCAGTAAGGAAACAACTGTAGGTTCGAGTCGCGAGATCCCCCGGAACCAAAGGAAGTAG
GTTAAACCCGCTCCGATCAGGCCGAGCCACGCCAGGCCGAGAACATTGGTTCCTGTAGGCATCGGGATTG
GCGGATCAAACACTAAAGCTACTGGAACGAGCAGAAGTCCTCCGGCCGCCAGTTGCCAGGCGGTAAAGGT
GAGCAGAGGCACGGGAGGTTGCCACTTGCGGGTCAGCACGGTTCCGAACGCCATGGAAACCGCCCCCGCC
AGGCCCGCTGCGACGCCGACAGGATCTAGCGCTGCGTTTGGTGTCAACACCAACAGCGCCACGCCCGCAG
TTCCGCAAATAGCCCCCAGGACCGCCATCAATCGTATCGGGCTACCTAGCAGAGCGGCAGAGATGAACAC
GACCATCAGCGGCTGCACAGCGCCTACCGTCGCCGCGACCCCGCCCGGCAGGCGGTAGACCGAAATAAAC
AACAAGCTCCAGAATAGCGAAATATTAAGTGCGCCGAGGATGAAGATGCGCATCCACCAGATTCCCGTTG
GAATCTGTCGGACGATCATCACGAGCAATAAACCCGCCGGCAACGCCCGCAGCAGCATACCGGCGACCCC
TCGGCCTCGCTGTTCGGGCTCCACGAAAACGCCGGACAGATGCGCCTTGTGAGCGTCCTTGGGGCCGTCC
TCCTGTTTGAAGACCGACAGCCCAATGATCTCGCCGTCGATGTAGGCGCCGAATGCCACGGCATCTCGCA
ACCGTTCAGCGAACGCCTCCATGGGCTTTTTCTCCTCGTGCTCGTAAACGGACCCGAACATCTCTGGAGC
TTTCTTCAGGGCCGACAATCGGATCTCGCGGAAATCCTGCACGTCGGCCGCTCCAAGCCGTCGAATCTGA
GCCTTAATCACAATTGTCAATTTTAATCCTCTGTTTATCGGCAGTTCGTAGAGCGCGCCGTGCGTCCCGA
GCGATACTGAGCGAAGCAAGTGCGTCGAGCAGTGCCCGCTTGTTCCTGAAATGCCAGTAAAGCGCTGGCT
GCTGAACCCCCAGCCGGAACTGACCCCACAAGGCCCTAGCGTTTGCAATGCACCAGGTCATCATTGACCC
AGGCGTGTTCCACCAGGCCGCTGCCTCGCAACTCTTCGCAGGCTTCGCCGACCTGCTCGCGCCACTTCTT
CACGCGGGTGGAATCCGATCCGCACATGAGGCGGAAGGTTTCCAGCTTGAGCGGGTACGGCTCCCGGTGC
GAGCTGAAATAGTCGAACATCCGTCGGGCCGTCGGCGACAGCTTGCGGTACTTCTCCCATATGAATTTCG
TGTAGTGGTCGCCAGCAAACAGCACGACGATTTCCTCGTCGATCAGGACCTGGCAACGGGACGTTTTCTT
GCCACGGTCCAGGACGCGGAAGCGGTGCAGCAGCGACACCGATTCCAGGTGCCCAACGCGGTCGGACGTG
AAGCCCATCGCCGTCGCCTGTAGGCGCGACAGGCATTCCTCGGCCTTCGTGTAATACCGGCCATTGATCG
ACCAGCCCAGGTCCTGGCAAAGCTCGTAGAACGTGAAGGTGATCGGCTCGCCGATAGGGGTGCGCTTCGC
GTACTCCAACACCTGCTGCCACACCAGTTCGTCATCGTCGGCCCGCAGCTCGACGCCGGTGTAGGTGATC
TTCACGTCCTTGTTGACGTGGAAAATGACCTTGTTTTGCAGCGCCTCGCGCGGGATTTTCTTGTTGCGCG
TGGTGAACAGGGCAGAGCGGGCCGTGTCGTTTGGCATCGCTCGCATCGTGTCCGGCCACGGCGCAATATC
GAACAAGGAAAGCTGCATTTCCTTGATCTGCTGCTTCGTGTGTTTCAGCAACGCGGCCTGCTTGGCCTCG
CTGACCTGTTTTGCCAGGTCCTCGCCGGCGGTTTTTCGCTTCTTGGTCGTCATAGTTCCTCGCGTGTCGA
TGGTCATCGACTTCGCCAAACCTGCCGCCTCCTGTTCGAGACGACGCGAACGCTCCACGGCGGCCGATGG
CGCGGGCAGGGCAGGGGGAGCCAGTTGCACGCTGTCGCGCTCGATCTTGGCCGTAGCTTGCTGGACCATC
GAGCCGACGGACTGGAAGGTTTCGCGGGGCGCACGCATGACGGTGCGGCTTGCGATGGTTTCGGCATCCT
CGGCGGAAAACCCCGCGTCGATCAGTTCTTGCCTGTATGCCTTCCGGTCAAACGTCCGATTCATTCACCC
TCCTTGCGGGATTGCCCCGACTCACGCCGGGGCAATGTGCCCTTATTCCTGATTTGACCCGCCTGGTGCC
TTGGTGTCCAGATAATCCACCTTATCGGCAATGAAGTCGGTCCCGTAGACCGTCTGGCCGTCCTTCTCGT
ACTTGGTATTCCGAATCTTGCCCTGCACGAATACCAGCGACCCCTTGCCCAAATACTTGCCGTGGGCCTC
GGCCTGAGAGCCAAAACACTTGATGCGGAAGAAGTCGGTGCGCTCCTGCTTGTCGCCGGCATCGTTGCGC
CACATCTAGGTACTAAAACAATTCATCCAGTAAAATATAATATTTTATTTTCTCCCAATCAGGCTTGATC
CCCTGTAAGTCAAAAAATAGCTCGACATACTGTTCTTCCCCGATATCCTCCCTGATCGACCGGACGCAGA
AGGCAATGTCATACCACTTGTCCGCCCTGCCGCTTCTCCCAAGATCAATAAAGCCACTTACTTTGCCATC
TTTCACAAAGATGTTGCTGTCTCCCAGGTCGCCGTGGGAAAAGACAAGTTCCTCTTCGGGCTTTTCCGTC
TTTAAAAAATCATACAGCTCGCGCGGATCTTTAAATGGAGTGTCTTCTTCCCAGTTTTCGCAATCCACAT
CGGCCAGATCGTTATTCAGTAAGTAATCCAATTCGGCTAAGCGGCTGTCTAAGCTATTCGTATAGGGACA
ATCCGATATGTCGATGGAGTGAAAGAGCCTGATGCACTCCGCATACAGCTCGATAATCTTTTCAGGGCTT
TGTTCATCTTCATACTCTTCCGAGCAAAGGACGCCATCGGCCTCACTCATGAGCAGATTGCTCCAGCCAT
CATGCCGTTCAAAGTGCAGGACCTTTGGAACAGGCAGCTTTCCTTCCAGCCATAGCATCATGTCCTTTTC
CCGTTCCACATCATAGGTGGTCCCTTTATACCGGCTGTCCGTCATTTTTAAATATAGGTTTTCATTTTCT
CCCACCAGCTTATATACCTTAGCAGGAGACATTCCTTCCGTATCTTTTACGCAGCGGTATTTTTCGATCA
GTTTTTTCAATTCCGGTGATATTCTCATTTTAGCCATTTATTATTTCCTTCCTCTTTTCTACAGTATTTA
AAGATACCCCAAGAAGCTAATTATAACAAGACGAACTCCAATTCACTGTTCCTTGCATTCTAAAACCTTA
AATACCAGAAAACAGCTTTTTCAAAGTTGTTTTCAAAGTTGGCGTATAACATAGTATCGACGGAGCCGAT
TTTGAAACCACAATTATGGGTGATGCTGCCAACTTACTGATTTAGTGTATGATGGTGTTTTTGAGGTGCT
CCAGTGGCTTCTGTTTCTATCAGCTGTCCCTCCTGTTCAGCTACTGACGGGGTGGTGCGTAACGGCAAAA
GCACCGCCGGACATCAGCGCTATCTCTGCTCTCACTGCCGTAAAACATGGCAACTGCAGTTCACTTACAC
CGCTTCTCAACCCGGTACGCACCAGAAAATCATTGATATGGCCATGAATGGCGTTGGATGCCGGGCAACA
GCCCGCATTATGGGCGTTGGCCTCAACACGATTTTACGTCACTTAAAAAACTCAGGCCGCAGTCGGTAAC
CTCGCGCATACAGCCGGGCAGTGACGTCATCGTCTGCGCGGAAATGGACGAACAGTGGGGCTATGTCGGG
GCTAAATCGCGCCAGCGCTGGCTGTTTTACGCGTATGACAGTCTCCGGAAGACGGTTGTTGCGCACGTAT
TCGGTGAACGCACTATGGCGACGCTGGGGCGTCTTATGAGCCTGCTGTCACCCTTTGACGTGGTGATATG
GATGACGGATGGCTGGCCGCTGTATGAATCCCGCCTGAAGGGAAAGCTGCACGTAATCAGCAAGCGATAT
ACGCAGCGAATTGAGCGGCATAACCTGAATCTGAGGCAGCACCTGGCACGGCTGGGACGGAAGTCGCTGT
CGTTCTCAAAATCGGTGGAGCTGCATGACAAAGTCATCGGGCATTATCTGAACATAAAACACTATCAATA
AGTTGGAGTCATTACCCAATTATGATAGAATTTACAAGCTATAAGGTTATTGTCCTGGGTTTCAAGCATT
AGTCCATGCAAGTTTTTATGCTTTGCCCATTCTATAGATATATTGATAAGCGCGCTGCCTATGCCTTGCC
CCCTGAAATCCTTACATACGGCGATATCTTCTATATAAAAGATATATTATCTTATCAGTATTGTCAATAT
ATTCAAGGCAATCTGCCTCCTCATCCTCTTCATCCTCTTCGTCTTGGTAGCTTTTTAAATATGGCGCTTC
ATAGAGTAATTCTGTAAAGGTCCAATTCTCGTTTTCATACCTCGGTATAATCTTACCTATCACCTCAAAT
GGTTCGCTGGGTTTATCGCACCCCCGAACACGAGCACGGCACCCGCGACCACTATGCCAAGAATGCCCAA
GGTAAAAATTGCCGGCCCCGCCATGAAGTCCGTGAATGCCCCGACGGCCGAAGTGAAGGGCAGGCCGCCA
CCCAGGCCGCCGCCCTCACTGCCCGGCACCTGGTCGCTGAATGTCGATGCCAGCACCTGCGGCACGTCAA
TGCTTCCGGGCGTCGCGCTCGGGCTGATCGCCCATCCCGTTACTGCCCCGATCCCGGCAATGGCAAGGAC
TGCCAGCGCTGCCATTTTTGGGGTGAGGCCGTTCGCGGCCGAGGGGCGCAGCCCCTGGGGGGATGGGAGG
CCCGCGTTAGCGGGCCGGGAGGGTTCGAGAAGGGGGGGCACCCCCCTTCGGCGTGCGCGGTCACGCGCAC
AGGGCGCAGCCCTGGTTAAAAACAAGGTTTATAAATATTGGTTTAAAAGCAGGTTAAAAGACAGGTTAGC
GGTGGCCGAAAAACGGGCGGAAACCCTTGCAAATGCTGGATTTTCTGCCTGTGGACAGCCCCTCAAATGT
CAATAGGTGCGCCCCTCATCTGTCAGCACTCTGCCCCTCAAGTGTCAAGGATCGCGCCCCTCATCTGTCA
GTAGTCGCGCCCCTCAAGTGTCAATACCGCAGGGCACTTATCCCCAGGCTTGTCCACATCATCTGTGGGA
AACTCGCGTAAAATCAGGCGTTTTCGCCGATTTGCGAGGCTGGCCAGCTCCACGTCGCCGGCCGAAATCG
AGCCTGCCCCTCATCTGTCAACGCCGCGCCGGGTGAGTCGGCCCCTCAAGTGTCAACGTCCGCCCCTCAT
CTGTCAGTGAGGGCCAAGTTTTCCGCGAGGTATCCACAACGCCGGCGGCCGCGGTGTCTCGCACACGGCT
TCGACGGCGTTTCTGGCGCGTTTGCAGGGCCATAGACGGCCGCCAGCCCAGCGGCGAGGGCAACCAGCCC
GGTGAGCGTCGGAAAGGCGC
Features (pLannotate 1.2.2; 36 found; start..end, strand, type, name):
      3..89      -  CDS            traI (fragment): TRAI6_ECOLX - Experimental evidence at protein level: Swiss-Prot protein existence level 1. The initiation process of transfer DNA synthesis requires the interaction of at least three plasmid-specific components (TraH, I, and J) at the transfer origin resulting in the assembly of a specialised nucleoprotein complex - the relaxosome. Site- and strand-specific cleavage at the transfer origin is dependent on TraI and TraJ. From Escherichia coli.
    127..498     -  CDS            traJ: oriT-recognizing protein; traJ
    531..640     -  oriT           oriT: incP origin of transfer
    772..962     +  rep_origin     ori (fragment): high-copy-number ColE1/pMB1/pBR322/pUC origin of replication
   1321..1971    -  CDS            TetR: tetracycline resistance regulatory protein; tetR
   2077..2326    +  CDS            TcR (fragment): tetracycline efflux protein; tetA; confers resistance to tetracycline
   2436..2460    -  misc_feature   RB T-DNA repeat: right border repeat from nopaline C58 T-DNA
   2490..2508    +  misc_feature   MCS (fragment): pUC18/19 multiple cloning site
   2559..2904    +  promoter       CaMV 35S promoter: strong constitutive promoter from cauliflower mosaic virus
   2856..2902    +  promoter       minimal CaMV 35S promoter: minimal 35S promoter from cauliflower mosaic virus
   2914..2932    -  misc_feature   MCS (fragment): pUC18/19 multiple cloning site
   2943..3458    +  CDS            P19_TBSVC: Experimental evidence at protein level: Swiss-Prot protein existence level 1. Acts as a suppressor of RNA-mediated gene silencing, also known as post-transcriptional gene silencing (PTGS), a mechanism of plant viral defense that limits the accumulation of viral RNAs. Binds to short interfering RNAs (siRNAs) with high affinity. Acts as a molecular caliper to specifically select siRNAs based on the length of the duplex region of the RNA (By similarity). From Tomato bushy stunt virus (strain Cherry) (TBSV).
   3531..3707    +  polyA_signal   CaMV poly(A) signal: cauliflower mosaic virus polyadenylation signal
   4210..4551    +  promoter       CaMV 35S promoter: strong constitutive promoter from cauliflower mosaic virus
   4562..4586    +  protein_bind   attB1: mutant version of attB; recombination site for the Gateway® BP reaction BP Clonase™
   5120..5308    +  CDS            LUX (fragment): PCL1_ARATH - Also known as PCL1. Experimental evidence at protein level: Swiss-Prot protein existence level 1. Transcription factor that is essential for the generation of the circadian clock oscillation. Is necessary for activation of CCA1 and LHY expression. Is coregulated with TOC1 and seems to be repressed by CCA1 and LHY by direct binding of these proteins to the evening element in the LUX promoter. Directly regulates the expression of PRR9, a major component of the morning transcriptional feedback circuit, by binding specific sites on PRR9 promoter. Binds to its own promoter, inducing a
   5985..6009    -  protein_bind   attB2: mutant version of attB; recombination site for the Gateway® BP reaction BP Clonase™
   6038..6127    +  CDS            3xHA: three tandem HA epitope tags
   6161..6413    +  terminator     NOS terminator: nopaline synthase terminator and poly(A) signal
   6842..7094    -  terminator     NOS terminator: nopaline synthase terminator and poly(A) signal
   7118..7546    -  CDS            nos (fragment): DHNO_AGRT7 - Protein inferred from homology: Swiss-Prot protein existence level 3. From Agrobacterium tumefaciens (strain T37).
   7562..8587    -  CDS            HygR: aminoglycoside phosphotransferase from E. coli; aph(4)-Ia; confers resistance to hygromycin
   8597..8941    -  promoter       CaMV 35S promoter: strong constitutive promoter from cauliflower mosaic virus
   8598..8644    -  promoter       minimal CaMV 35S promoter: minimal 35S promoter from cauliflower mosaic virus
   9079..9234    +  CDS            lacZα (fragment) (sequence partly withheld): LacZα fragment of β-galactosidase; lacZ fragment
   9232..9532    +  rep_origin     M13 ori (fragment) (sequence partly withheld): M13 bacteriophage origin of replication; arrow indicates direction of (+) strand synthesis
   9533..9663    +  CDS            lacI (fragment): lac repressor; lacI; The lac repressor binds to the lac operator to inhibit transcription in E. coli. This inhibition can be relieved by adding lactose or isopropyl-β-D-thiogalactopyranoside (IPTG).
   9717..9741    -  misc_feature   LB T-DNA repeat: left border repeat from nopaline C58 T-DNA
  11198..11317   -  CDS            tetR (fragment): TETR1_ECOLX - Experimental evidence at protein level: Swiss-Prot protein existence level 1. TetR is the repressor of the tetracycline resistance element; its N-terminal region forms a helix-turn-helix structure and binds DNA. Binding of tetracycline to TetR reduces the repressor affinity for the tetracycline resistance gene (tetA) promoter operator sites. From Escherichia coli.
  11337..12485   -  CDS            trfA: trans-acting replication protein that binds to and activates oriV
  12784..13578   -  CDS            KanR: aminoglycoside phosphotransferase; aphA-3; confers resistance to kanamycin
  13770..14537   +  mobile_element IS1: prokaryotic transposable element IS1
  14546..14695   -  CDS            satA (fragment): STA_BACSU - Also known as yyaR. Experimental evidence at protein level: Swiss-Prot protein existence level 1. Involved in resistance to streptothricin, a broad-spectrum antibiotic produced by streptomycetes. Detoxifies streptothricin via acetylation of the beta amino group of the first beta-lysyl moiety of streptothricin. From Bacillus subtilis (strain 168).
  14694..14888   -  CDS            satA (fragment): STA_BACSU - Also known as yyaR. Experimental evidence at protein level: Swiss-Prot protein existence level 1. Involved in resistance to streptothricin, a broad-spectrum antibiotic produced by streptomycetes. Detoxifies streptothricin via acetylation of the beta amino group of the first beta-lysyl moiety of streptothricin. From Bacillus subtilis (strain 168).
  14891..15166   -  CDS            klaC (fragment): KLAC_ECOLX - Also known as telB. Protein predicted: Swiss-Prot protein existence level 4. Belongs to the kla operon, which is associated with cryptic tellurite resistance, and IncW plasmid fertility inhibition. From Escherichia coli.
  15230..15861   -  rep_origin     oriV: incP origin of replication
