[The description below was written by a language model from this plasmid's Addgene catalogue record and pLannotate feature annotations shown in this document.]
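Description:
pGWB14-LYX089 is a plant binary expression plasmid built on the pGWB14 backbone and intended for Agrobacterium-mediated transient or stable expression of a Nicotiana benthamiana transcription factor (gene model Niben101Scf09774g03004.1) carrying a C-terminal HA tag. The backbone is a broad-host-range IncP-type replicon: oriV together with the trans-acting replication protein trfA allows maintenance in both E. coli and Agrobacterium at low copy, and oriT with traJ supports conjugal mobilisation. Bacterial selection is by kanamycin (KanR). The annotation also picks up backbone remnants such as tetracycline resistance and repressor fragments, an IS1 element, and partial lacZα, lacI and M13 ori sequences.

Between the nopaline-type right and left T-DNA borders lie three plant cassettes. The main one uses a CaMV 35S promoter to drive the transcription factor coding region, which is flanked by attB1 and attB2 Gateway sites (although the record lists Gibson cloning as the method), followed in frame by a 3xHA epitope and the NOS terminator. Part of the insert shows similarity to the Arabidopsis LUX/PCL1 clock transcription factor, suggesting a related DNA-binding domain, though the record does not otherwise classify the protein. A second 35S-driven cassette encodes hygromycin phosphotransferase with a NOS terminator for selecting stably transformed plants. The sequenced plasmid also contains a 35S-driven P19 silencing suppressor from tomato bushy stunt virus with a CaMV poly(A) signal. The catalogue fields do not mention this cassette, but it would be expected to boost transient expression by limiting post-transcriptional gene silencing. The HA tag allows detection or immunoprecipitation of the expressed factor.
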