Addgene plasmid #126307: pGWB14-LYX089
Purpose: With a Nicotiana benthamiana transcription factor in PGWB14 backbone, for Agrobacterium mediated transient or stable expression corresponding transcription factor fused with a C-terminal HA tag.
Depositing lab: Silin Zhong. Depositing organization: Chinese University of Hong Kong.
Backbone
  Vector backbone: pGWB14
  Vector type: Plant Expression
  Selectable markers: Hygromycin
Growth in bacteria
  Bacterial resistance: Kanamycin, 50 μg/mL
  Growth temperature: 37°C
  Growth strain: DH5alpha
  Copy number: Low Copy
Gene/Insert
  Gene/Insert name: Niben101Scf09774g03004.1
  Species: Nicotiana benthamiana
  Promoter: CaMV 35S
  Tag / fusion protein: HA (C terminal on insert)
  Cloning method: Gibson Cloning
Terms and licenses: Academic/Nonprofit Terms; Industry Terms: Not Available to Industry
How to cite: pGWB14-LYX089 was a gift from Silin Zhong (Addgene plasmid # 126307 ; http://n2t.net/addgene:126307 ; RRID:Addgene_126307)
