>Addgene plasmid #126307 | pGWB14-LYX089 | depositor partial sequence | sequence record 241581 | Niben101Scf09774g03004.1
ATGCTTGCTGTGTCATCTTTGAGTAACACAAGGAACAAAGATGAAAGGGGTAACGAGATGGAAAGTTTCA
CGATCGGAGGAGGTGACGATTTTCCAGATTTTATGGGTGAGAATTTGCTCGACGGTATTGATTTTGATGA
CCTTTTTGTTGGGATCAATGACGGAGATTTGCTAGCTGATTTGGAGATGGACGCTGAGATTTTTGCTGAA
TTTTCAGTTAGTAGTGGCGATGAATCTGACGTGAACAACTATAATATCTCTACTCCTACTACTATAAAAA
ATGTTGAACAAGAGAGTTGTTTAAGAAAAGAAGTGGAAAAGGCATCATCAGTTTCAGCTTCGGATCTTGG
TTCGGGGTTAACGAGCCCAAATTATCAGGGAGAAGAAATTGTTAGTCAAAAGAGTGAAGAATCTGCTCCA
CCAGTGAATCAGAATCCTGTGCATAAAGAAAGTGATAAAGGCAAAAAGTCATCTGCTCAATCCAAGAATA
ATCCTCAAGGGAAGAGGAAAGTTAAGGTGGATTGGACGCCAGAATTGCACAGGAGATTTGTACAAGCAGT
AGAGCAGCTAGGTATAGATAAGGCAGTCCCATCTAGAATTTTGGAAATTATGGGAATCGATTGTCTCACT
CGCCATAACATTGCCAGCCATCTCCAGAAATATCGATCCCATAGGAAGCATTTACTTGCAAGAGAAGCGG
AGGCGGCGAGCTGGAGTCAAAGAAGGCAAATCTACGGCGGTGCAGCAGGCGGAGGGGGAGGAGGAAAGAA
AGAGATGAACCCATGGCCTGCGCCGACTATTGGCTTTCCTCCTCCTCCTCAGATGGCAACTCCAATGCCT
CATTTTAGACCCTTACATGTATGGGGTCATCCATCTTTCGAACAATCATATATGCACATGTGGCCTAAGC
ATTTAGCACCTTCACCTTCTCCTCACCAGCATCCATCGCCAGTTTGGCCACCTGCTGTTCATCCTCCTCC
TCATCTTCATCCTGAACCACCTGCAGATCCTTCTTTTTGGCATCCACATCATCAACCGGTACCAAATTCT
CTTACCCCAGGAACTACTTACTTTCCAGCACCTATAGCACCAACGAGATATCCTGTTCCTCATCCAGTCC
CAGGCATTCCATCCCCTGCCGCCATGTACAAAGTAGACCCCGGCATTGGCGTTCGAACTGTCGTCGCCGG
AGCTGGACAACCACTTCCTAAACCTCCTTGTGGCTTTCATCCTTCAAAGGAGAGCATAGATGCGGCTATT
GGAGATGTTTTATCAAAGCCATGGCTGCCACTTCCCCTCGGACTGAAACCTCCCGCTGTGGACAGTGTGT
TGGGAGAATTACAACGTCAAGGGGTACCTAAAATACCACCAACTTGTGCA
